>Addgene plasmid #175788 | pET29b-AviTag(K10A)-eGFP-dspB(E184Q)-6xHis | addgene full sequence | sequence record 345285 | Addgene NGS Result
TGGCGAATGGG
[124 nt withheld, positions 12-135]
C
[91 nt withheld, positions 137-227]
A
[49 nt withheld, positions 229-277]
CCTTTGACGTTGGAGTCCACGTTCTTT
[37 nt withheld, positions 305-341]
ACCCTATCTCGGTCTATTCTTTTGATTTATAAGGGATTTTGCCGATTTCGGCCTATTGGTTAAAAAATGA
GCTGATTTAACAAAAATTTAACGCGAATTTTAACAAAATATTAACGCTTACAATTTAGGTGGCACTTTTC
GGGGAAATGTGCGCGGAACCCCTATTTGTTTATTTTTCTAAATACATTCAAATATGTATCCGCTCATGAA
TTAATTCTTAGAAAAACTCATCGAGCATCAAATGAAACTGCAATTTATTCATATCAGGATTATCAATACC
ATATTTTTGAAAAAGCCGTTTCTGTAATGAAGGAGAAAACTCACCGAGGCAGTTCCATAGGATGGCAAGA
TCCTGGTATCGGTCTGCGATTCCGACTCGTCCAACATCAATACAACCTATTAATTTCCCCTCGTCAAAAA
TAAGGTTATCAAGTGAGAAATCACCATGAGTGACGACTGAATCCGGTGAGAATGGCAAAAGTTTATGCAT
TTCTTTCCAGACTTGTTCAACAGGCCAGCCATTACGCTCGTCATCAAAATCACTCGCATCAACCAAACCG
TTATTCATTCGTGATTGCGCCTGAGCGAGACGAAATACGCGATCGCTGTTAAAAGGACAATTACAAACAG
GAATCGAATGCAACCGGCGCAGGAACACTGCCAGCGCATCAACAATATTTTCACCTGAATCAGGATATTC
TTCTAATACCTGGAATGCTGTTTTCCCGGGGATCGCAGTGGTGAGTAACCATGCATCATCAGGAGTACGG
ATAAAATGCTTGATGGTCGGAAGAGGCATAAATTCCGTCAGCCAGTTTAGTCTGACCATCTCATCTGTAA
CATCATTGGCAACGCTACCTTTGCCATGTTTCAGAAACAACTCTGGCGCATCGGGCTTCCCATACAATCG
ATAGATTGTCGCACCTGATTGCCCGACATTATCGCGAGCCCATTTATACCCATATAAATCAGCATCCATG
TTGGAATTTAATCGCGGCCTAGAGCAAGACGTTTCCCGTTGAATATGGCTCATAACACCCCTTGTATTAC
TGTTTATGTAAGCAGACAGTTTTATTGTTCATGACCAAAATCCCTTAACGTGAGTTTTCGTTCCACTGAG
CGTCAGACCCCGTAGAAAAGATCAAAGGATCTTCTTGAGATCCTTTTTTTCTGCGCGTAATCTGCTGCTT
GCAAACAAAAAAACCACCGCTACCAGCGGTGGTTTGTTTGCCGGATCAAGAGCTACCAACTCTTTTTCCG
AAGGTAACTGGCTTCAGCAGAGCGCAGATACCAAATACTGTCCTTCTAGTGTAGCCGTAGTTAGGCCACC
ACTTCAAGAACTCTGTAGCACCGCCTACATACCTCGCTCTGCTAATCCTGTTACCAGTGGCTGCTGCCAG
TGGCGATAAGTCGTGTCTTACCGGGTTGGACTCAAGACGATAGTTACCGGATAAGGCGCAGCGGTCGGGC
TGAACGGGGGGTTCGTGCACACAGCCCAGCTTGGAGCGAACGACCTACACCGAACTGAGATACCTACAGC
GTGAGCTATGAGAAAGCGCCACGCTTCCCGAAGGGAGAAAGGCGGACAGGTATCCGGTAAGCGGCAGGGT
CGGAACAGGAGAGCGCACGAGGGAGCTTCCAGGGGGAAACGCCTGGTATCTTTATAGTCCTGTCGGGTTT
CGCCACCTCTGACTTGAGCGTCGATTTTTGTGATGCTCGTCAGGGGGGCGGAGCCTATGGAAAAACGCCA
GCAACGCGGCCTTTTTACGGTTCCTGGCCTTTTGCTGGCCTTTTGCTCACATGTTCTTTCCTGCGTTATC
CCCTGATTCTGTGGATAACCGTATTACCGCCTTTGAGTGAGCTGATACCGCTCGCCGCAGCCGAACGACC
GAGCGCAGCGAGTCAGTGAGCGAGGAAGCGGAAGAGCGCCTGATGCGGTATTTTCTCCTTACGCATCTGT
GCGGTATTTCACACCGCAATGGTGCACTCTCAGTACAATCTGCTCTGATGCCGCATAGTTAAGCCAGTAT
ACACTCCGCTATCGCTACGTGACTGGGTCATGGCTGCGCCCCGACACCCGCCAACACCCGCTGACGCGCC
CTGACGGGCTTGTCTGCTCCCGGCATCCGCTTACAGACAAGCTGTGACCGTCTCCGGGAGCTGCATGTGT
CAGAGGTTTTCACCGTCATCACCGAAACGCGCGAGGCAGCTGCGGTAAAGCTCATCAGCGTGGTCGTGAA
GCGATTCACAGATGTCTGCCTGTTCATCCGCGTCCAGCTCGTTGAGTTTCTCCAGAAGCGTTAATGTCTG
GCTTCTGATAAAGCGGGCCATGTTAAGGGCGGTTTTTTCCTGTTTGGTCACTGATGCCTCCGTGTAAGGG
GGATTTCTGTTCATGGGGGTAATGATACCGATGAAACGAGAGAGGATGCTCACGATACGGGTTACTGATG
ATGAACATGCCCGGTTACTGGAACGTTGTGAGGGTAAACAACTGGCGGTATGGATGCGGCGGGACCAGAG
AAAAATCACTCAGGGTCAATGCCAGCGCTTCGTTAATACAGATGTAGGTGTTCCACAGGGTAGCCAGCAG
CATCCTGCGATGCAGATCCGGAACATAATGGTGCAGGGCGCTGACTTCCGCGTTTCCAGACTTTACGAAA
CACGGAAACCGAAGACCATTCATGTTGTTGCTCAGGTCGCAGACGTTTTGCAGCAGCAGTCGCTTCACGT
TCGCTCGCGTATCGGTGATTCATTCTGCTAACCAGTAAGGCAACCCCGCCAGCCTAGCCGGGTCCTCAAC
GACAGGAGCACGATCATGCGCACCCGTGGGGCCGCCATGCCGGCGATAATGGCCTGCTTCTCGCCGAAAC
GTTTGGTGGCGGGACCAGTGACGAAGGCTTGAGCGAGGGCGTGCAAGATTCCGAATACCGCAAGCGACAG
GCCGATCATCGTCGCGCTCCAGCGAAAGCGGTCCTCGCCGAAAATGACCCAGAGCGCTGCCGGCACCTGT
CCTACGAGTTGCATGATAAAGAAGACAGTCATAAGTGCGGCGACGATAGTCATGCCCCGCGCCCACCGGA
AGGAGCTGACTGGGTTGAAGGCTCTCAAGGGCATCGGTCGAGATCCCGGTGCCTAATGAGTGAGCTAACT
TACATTAATTGCGTTGCGCTCACTGCCCGCTTTCCAGTCGGGAAACCTGTCGTGCCAGCTGCATTAATGA
ATCGGCCAACGCGCGGGGAGAGGCGGTTTGCGTATTGGGCGCCAGGGTGGTTTTTCTTTTCACCAGTGAG
ACGGGCAACAGCTGATTGCCCTTCACCGCCTGGCCCTGAGAGAGTTGCAGCAAGCGGTCCACGCTGGTTT
GCCCCAGCAGGCGAAAATCCTGTTTGATGGTGGTTAACGGCGGGATATAACATGAGCTGTCTTCGGTATC
GTCGTATCCCACTACCGAGATGTCCGCACCAACGCGCAGCCCGGACTCGGTAATGGCGCGCATTGCGCCC
AGCGCCATCTGATCGTTGGCAACCAGCATCGCAGTGGGAACGATGCCCTCATTCAGCATTTGCATGGTTT
GTTGAAAACCGGACATGGCACTCCAGTCGCCTTCCCGTTCCGCTATCGGCTGAATTTGATTGCGAGTGAG
ATATTTATGCCAGCCAGCCAGACGCAGACGCGCCGAGACAGAACTTAATGGGCCCGCTAACAGCGCGATT
TGCTGGTGACCCAATGCGACCAGATGCTCCACGCCCAGTCGCGTACCGTCTTCATGGGAGAAAATAATAC
TGTTGATGGGTGTCTGGTCAGAGACATCAAGAAATAACGCCGGAACATTAGTGCAGGCAGCTTCCACAGC
AATGGCATCCTGGTCATCCAGCGGATAGTTAATGATCAGCCCACTGACGCGTTGCGCGAGAAGATTGTGC
ACCGCCGCTTTACAGGCTTCGACGCCGCTTCGTTCTACCATCGACACCACCACGCTGGCACCCAGTTGAT
CGGCGCGAGATTTAATCGCCGCGACAATTTGCGACGGCGCGTGCAGGGCCAGACTGGAGGTGGCAACGCC
AATCAGCAACGACTGTTTGCCCGCCAGTTGTTGTGCCACGCGGTTGGGAATGTAATTCAGCTCCGCCATC
GCCGCTTCCACTTTTTCCCGCGTTTTCGCAGAAACGTGGCTGGCCTGGTTCACCACGCGGGAAACGGTCT
GATAAGAGACACCGGCATACTCTGCGACATCGTATAACGTTACTGGTTTCACATTCACCACCCTGAATTG
ACTCTCTTCCGGGCGCTATCATGCCATACCGCGAAAGGTTTTGCGCCATTCGATGGTGTCCGGGATCTCG
ACGCTCTCCCTTATGCGACTCCTGCATTAGGAAGCAGCCCAGTAGTAGGTTGAGGCCGTTGAGCACCGCC
GCCGCAAGGAATGGTGCATGCAAGGAGATGGCGCCCAACAGTCCCCCGGCCACGGGGCCTGCCACCATAC
CCACGCCGAAACAAGCGCTCATGAGCCCGAAGTGGCGAGCCCGATCTTCCCCATCGGTGATGTCGGCGAT
ATAGGCGCCAGCAACCGCACCTGTGGCGCCGGTGATGCCGGCCACGATGCGTCCGGCGTAGAGGATCGAG
ATCGATCTCGATCCCGCGAAATTAATACGACTCACTATAGGGGAATTGTGAGCGGATAACAATTCCCCTC
TAGAAATAATTTTGTTTAACTTTAAGAAGGAGATATACATATGGCTAGCATGGGCCTGAACGACATCTTC
GAGGCTCAGGCCATCGAATGGCACGAAGGCTCTGTGAGCAAGGGCGAGGAGCTGTTCACCGGGGTGGTGC
CCATCCTGGTCGAGCTGGACGGCGACGTAAACGGCCACAAGTTCAGCGTGTCCGGCGAGGGCGAGGGCGA
TGCCACCTACGGCAAGCTGACCCTGAAGTTCATCTGCACCACCGGCAAGCTGCCCGTGCCCTGGCCCACC
CTCGTGACCACCCTGACCTACGGCGTGCAGTGCTTCAGCCGCTACCCCGACCACATGAAGCAGCACGACT
TCTTCAAGTCCGCCATGCCCGAAGGCTACGTCCAGGAGCGCACCATCTTCTTCAAGGACGACGGCAACTA
CAAGACCCGCGCCGAGGTGAAGTTCGAGGGCGACACCCTGGTGAACCGCATCGAGCTGAAGGGCATCGAC
TTCAAGGAGGACGGCAACATCCTGGGGCACAAGCTGGAGTACAACTACAACAGCCACAACGTCTATATCA
TGGCCGACAAGCAGAAGAACGGCATCAAGGTGAACTTCAAGATCCGCCACAACATCGAGGACGGCAGCGT
GCAGCTCGCCGACCACTACCAGCAGAACACCCCCATCGGCGACGGCCCCGTGCTGCTGCCCGACAACCAC
TACCTGAGCACCCAGTCCGCCCTGAGCAAAGACCCCAACGAGAAGCGCGATCACATGGTCCTGCTGGAGT
TCGTGACCGCCGCCGGGATCACTCTCGGCATGGACGAGCTGTACAAGCTCGACAGCGGGGGTGGCGGACA
TATCTTTAACCCGCGTGGATCCCTCGACAATTGTTGCGTAAAAGGCAATCCCATATATCCGCAAAAAACA
AGTACCAAGCAGACCGGATTAATGCTGGACATCGCCCGACATTTTTATTCACCCGAGGTGATTAAATCCT
TTATTGATACCATCAGCCTTTCCGGCGGTAATTTTCTGCACCTGCATTTTTCCGACCATGAAAACTATGC
GATAGAAAGCCATTTACTTAATCAACGTGCGGAAAATGCCGTGCAGGGCAAAGACGGTATTTATATTAAT
CCTTATACCGGAAAGCCATTCTTGAGTTATCGGCAACTTGACGATATCAAAGCCTATGCTAAGGCAAAAG
GCATTGAGTTGATTCCCGAACTTGACAGCCCGAATCACATGACGGCGATCTTTAAACTGGTGCAAAAAGA
CAGAGGGGTCAAGTACCTTCAAGGATTAAAATCACGCCAGGTAGATGATGAAATTGATATTACTAATGCT
GACAGTATTACTTTTATGCAATCTTTAATGAGTGAGGTTATTGATATTTTTGGCGACACGAGTCAGCATT
TTCATATTGGTGGCGATCAATTTGGTTATTCTGTGGAAAGTAATCATGAGTTTATTACGTATGCCAATAA
ACTATCCTACTTTTTAGAGAAAAAAGGGTTGAAAACCCGAATGTGGAATGACGGATTAATTAAAAATACT
TTTGAGCAAATCAACCCGAATATTGAAATTACTTATTGGAGCTATGATGGCGATACGCAGGACAAAAATG
AAGCTGCCGAGCGCCGTGATATGCGGGTCAGTTTGCCGGAGTTGCTGGCGAAAGGCTTTACTGTCCTGAA
CTATAATTCCTATTATCTTTACATTGTTCCGAAAGCTTCACCAACCTTCTCGCAAGATGCCGCCTTTGCC
GCCAAAGATGTTATAAAAAATTGGGATCTTGGTGTTTGGGATGGACGAAACACCAAAAACCGCGTACAAA
ATACTCATGAAATAGCCGGCGCAGCATTATCGATCTGGGGAGAAGATGCAAAAGCGCTGAAAGACGAAAC
AATTCAGAAAAACACGAAAAGTTTATTGGAAGCGGTGATTCATAAGACGAATGGGGATGAGCACCACCAC
CACCACCACTGAGGTACCCTGGTGCCACGCGGTTCCATGGCGATATCGGATCCGAATTCGAGCTCCGTCG
ACAAGCTTGCGGCCGCACTCGAGCACCACCACCACCACCACTGAGATCCGGCTGCTAACAAAGCCCGAAA
GGAAGCTGAGTTGGCTGCTGCCACCGCTGAGCAATAACTAGCATAACCCCTTGGGGCCTCTAAACGGGTC
TTGAGGGGTTTTTTGCTGAAAGGAGGAACTATATCCGGAT
Features (pLannotate 1.2.2; 20 found; start..end, strand, type, name):
     12..440     +  rep_origin     f1 ori (sequence partly withheld): f1 bacteriophage origin of replication; arrow indicates direction of (+) strand synthesis
    493..550     +  promoter       AmpR promoter (fragment): bla
    559..1374    -  CDS            KanR: aminoglycoside phosphotransferase; aph(3')-Ia; confers resistance to kanamycin in bacteria or G418 (Geneticin®) in eukaryotes
   1496..2084    +  rep_origin     ori: high-copy-number ColE1/pMB1/pBR322/pUC origin of replication
   2270..2409    -  misc_feature   bom: basis of mobility region from pBR322
   2511..2702    -  CDS            rop: Rop protein, which maintains plasmids at low copy number; rop
   2719..3099    +  CDS            YPB1_ECOLX: Protein predicted: Swiss-Prot protein existence level 4. From Escherichia coli.
   3171..3462    -  CDS            TcR (fragment): tetracycline efflux protein; tet; confers resistance to tetracycline
   3477..3498    -  protein_bind   CAP binding site: CAP binding activates transcription in the presence of cAMP. E. coli catabolite activator protein
   3511..4593    -  CDS            lacI: lac repressor; lacI; The lac repressor binds to the lac operator to inhibit transcription in E. coli. This inhibition can be relieved by adding lactose or isopropyl-β-D-thiogalactopyranoside (IPTG).
   4594..4671    -  promoter       lacI promoter: lacI
   4679..4958    -  CDS            TcR (fragment): tetracycline efflux protein; tet; confers resistance to tetracycline
   4984..5002    +  promoter       T7 promoter: promoter for bacteriophage T7 RNA polymerase
   5003..5027    +  protein_bind   lac operator: The lac repressor binds to the lac operator to inhibit transcription in E. coli. This inhibition can be relieved by adding lactose or isopropyl-β-D-thiogalactopyranoside (IPTG). lac repressor encoded by lacI
   5042..5064    +  RBS            RBS: efficient ribosome binding site from bacteriophage T7 gene 10 (Olins and Rangwala, 1989)
   5135..5848    +  CDS            EGFP: EGFP is a basic (constitutively fluorescent) green fluorescent protein published in 1996, derived from Aequorea victoria. It is reported to be a rapidly-maturing weak dimer with moderate acid sensitivity.
   6983..7000    +  CDS            9xHis (fragment): 9xHis affinity tag
   7085..7102    +  CDS            9xHis (fragment): 9xHis affinity tag
   7112..7161    +  CDS            SET1 (fragment): solubility-enhancement tag derived from T7 phage gene 10B
   7169..7216    +  terminator     T7 terminator: transcription terminator for bacteriophage T7 RNA polymerase
