[The description below was written by a language model from this plasmid's Addgene catalogue record and pLannotate feature annotations shown in this document.]
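Description:
pET29b-AviTag(K10A)-eGFP-dspB(E184Q)-6xHis is a bacterial expression plasmid of about 7.2 kb, built on the pET29b backbone, for overproducing a fluorescent fusion protein in E. coli. It is selected with kanamycin through an aminoglycoside phosphotransferase gene and replicates from a pBR322-type ColE1 origin. The bom region and the rop gene are both present, consistent with the low copy number given in the record. An f1 phage origin is also annotated, along with short backbone remnants called as tetracycline-resistance fragments, which are not functional markers.

The expression cassette uses a T7 promoter followed by a lac operator and the T7 gene 10 ribosome binding site, and it ends at the T7 terminator. The plasmid also carries lacI, so transcription is repressed until IPTG is added and requires a host that supplies T7 RNA polymerase. The open reading frame was cloned between NdeI and KpnI. It encodes, in order, an N-terminal AviTag, eGFP, Dispersin B (DspB) from Aggregatibacter actinomycetemcomitans, and a C-terminal hexahistidine tag for affinity purification. The AviTag carries a K10A substitution, which removes the lysine that would normally be biotinylated, and the record describes the tag as nonfunctional. The feature table annotates EGFP and two short His-tag matches, but it does not call the AviTag or the dspB coding region, which presumably occupies the unannotated stretch between EGFP and the first His match.

DspB is a glycoside hydrolase that degrades the biofilm polysaccharide PNAG. According to the associated publication title, the E184Q variant is inactive. The purified eGFP fusion is used as a fluorescent probe to detect PNAG and monitor its production during biofilm formation.
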