Addgene plasmid #175788: pET29b-AviTag(K10A)-eGFP-dspB(E184Q)-6xHis
Purpose: Plasmid for overexpression of recombinant AviTagged(nonfunctional), His-tagged fusion protein eGFP-DspB(E184Q), used as a fluorescent probe for detection of biofilm polysaccharide PNAG.
Depositing lab: Mark Nitz. Depositing organization: University of Toronto. Publication: An Inactive Dispersin B Probe for Monitoring PNAG Production in Biofilm Formation. Eddenden A, Kitova EN, Klassen JS, Nitz M. ACS Chem Biol. 2020 May 15;15(5):1204-1211. doi: 10.1021/acschembio.9b00907. Epub 2020 Jan 21. PubMed 31917539.
Backbone
  Vector backbone: pET29b
  Backbone size w/o insert (bp): 5322
  Total vector size (bp): 7245
  Vector type: Bacterial Expression
Growth in bacteria
  Bacterial resistance: Kanamycin, 50 μg/mL
  Growth temperature: 37°C
  Growth strain: DH5alpha
  Copy number: Low Copy
Gene/Insert
  Gene/Insert name: Dispersin B (alt name: DspB)
  Species: Aggregatibacter actinomycetemcomitans
  Insert size (bp): 1104
  Mutation: E184Q
  GenBank ID: AAP31025
  Promoter: T7
  Tag / fusion protein: AviTag (N terminal on insert); eGFP (N terminal on insert); Hexahistidine tag (C terminal on insert)
  Cloning method: Restriction Enzyme; 5′ cloning site NdeI (not destroyed); 3′ cloning site KpnI (not destroyed)
  Sequencing primers: 5′ GGCCTGAACGACATCTTCGAG
Terms and licenses: Academic/Nonprofit Terms; Industry Terms: Not Available to Industry
How to cite: pET29b-AviTag(K10A)-eGFP-dspB(E184Q)-6xHis was a gift from Mark Nitz (Addgene plasmid # 175788 ; http://n2t.net/addgene:175788 ; RRID:Addgene_175788)
